>Addgene plasmid #177754 | pAAV9-hSyn-iCyt_F_SnFR_ER | addgene full sequence | sequence record 349845 | Addgene NGS Result
GCGTCCCATTCGCCATTCAGGCTGCGCAACTGTTGGGAAGGGCGATCGGTGCGGGCCTCTTCGCTATTAC
GCCAGCTGCGCGCTCGCTCGCTCACTGAGGCCGCCCGGGCAAAGCCCGGGCGTCGGGCGACCTTTGGTCG
CCCGGCCTCAGTGAGCGAGCGAGCGCGCAGAGAGGGAGTGGCCAACTCCATCACTAGGGGTTCCTTGTAG
TTAATGATTAACCCGCCATGCTACTTATCTACGTAGCCATGCTCTAGGAAGATCTCTGCAGAGGGCCCTG
CGTATGAGTGCAAGTGGGTTTTAGGACCAGGATGAGGCGGGGTGGGGGTGCCTACCTGACGACCGACCCC
GACCCACTGGACAAGCACCCAACCCCCATTCCCCAAATTGCGCATCCCCTATCAGAGAGGGGGAGGGGAA
ACAGGATGCGGCGAGGCGCGTGCGCACTGCCAGCTTCAGCACCGCGGACAGTGCCTTCGCCCCCGCCTGG
CGGCGCGCGCCACCGCCGCCTCAGCACTGAAGGCGCGCTGACGTCACTCGCCGGTCCCCCGCAAACTCCC
CTTCCCGGCCACCTTGGTCGCGTCCGCGCCGCCGCCGGCCCAGCCGGACCGCACCACGCGAGGCGCGAGA
TAGGGGGGCACGGGCGCGACCATCTGCGCTGCGGCGCCGGCGACTCAGCGCTGCCTCAGTCTGCGGTGGG
CAGCGGAGGAGTCGTGTCGTGCCTGAGAGCGCAGTCGAATTCGGCTTGGGGATATCCACCATGCTGCTAT
CCGTGCCGCTGCTGCTCGGCCTCCTCGGCCTGGCCATCGCCAGATCTGCGAACGACACCGTAGTTGTGGG
CTCGATCATCTTTACAGAAGGGATTATCGTCGCAAACATGGTGGCAGAGATGATTGAGGCGCATACAGAC
CTTAAGGTGGTTCGCAAACTGAACCTTGGCGGGAATGGTGTTAACTTTGAAGCCATTAAACGCGGAGGTG
CGAATAATGGTATTGACATTTACGTGGAGTACACTGGGCACGGTCTTGTGGATATTCTGGGGTTCCCGGA
GCCGAACGTCTATATCACCGCCGACAAGCAGAAGAACGGCATCAAGGCGAACTTCAAGATCCGCCACAAC
GTGGAGGACGGCAGCGTGCAGCTCGCCGACCACTACCAGCAGAACACCCCCATCGGCGACGGCCCCGTGC
TGCTGCCCGACAACCACTACCTGAGCACCCAGTCCGTGCTGAGCAAAGACCCCAACGAGAAGCGCGATCA
CATGGTCCTGCTGGAGTTCGTGACCGCCGCCGGGATCACTCTCGGCATGGACGAGCTGTACAAGGGCGGT
ACCGGAGGGAGCATGAGCAAGGGCGAGGAGCTGTTCACCGGGGTGGTGCCCATCCTGGTCGAGCTGGACG
GCGACGTAAACGGCCACAAGTTCAGCGTGCGCGGCGAGGGCGAGGGCGATGCCACCAACGGCAAGCTGAC
CCTGAAGTTCATCTGCACCACCGGCAAGCTGCCCGTGCCCTGGCCCACCCTCGTGACCACCCTGACCTAC
GGCGTGCAGTGCTTCAGCCGCTACCCCGACCACATGAAGCAGCACGACTTCTTCAAGTCCGCCATGCCCG
AAGGCTACGTCCAGGAGCGCACCATCAGCTTCAAGGACGACGGCACCTACAAGACCCGCGCCGAGGTGAA
GTTCGAGGGCGACACCCTGGTGAACCGCATCGAGCTGAAGGGCATCGACTTCAAGGAGGACGGCAACATC
CTGGGGCACAAGCTGGAGTACAACTTTCCGCCGCCCGCGACTACTGATCCAGAAGGTGCATACGAAACCG
TGAAGAAGGAGTACAAACGTAAATGGAATATTGTATGGCTCAAACCACTGGGATTCAACAATACGTATAC
GCTTACCGTTAAAGACGAACTGGCGAAACAGTATAACCTTAAAACCTTCAGTGACTTAGCGAAAATCTCG
GATAAGCTGATTCTGGGTGCAACGATGTGGTTTTTAGAAGGGCCCGATGGTTACCCAGGCCTGCAAAAAC
TGTACAATTTCAAATTCAAGCACACCAAAAGCATGGACATGGGTATTCGCTATACCGCCATTGATAATAA
CGAAGTTCAGGTAATTGATGCCTGGGCCACTGATGGCTTGCTGGTGAGCCACAAATTAAAAATTCTGGAG
GATGATAAAGCGTTCTTCCCGCCGTATTATGCTGCCCCCATCATCCGTCAGGATGTCTTAGATAAGCATC
CTGAACTGAAGGACGTGCTGAACAAACTCGCGAATCAAATTTCACTGGAAGAAATGCAGAAACTGAATTA
CAAGGTGGACGGTGAGGGTCAGGACCCAGCGAAAGTAGCTAAGGAGTTTTTGAAAGAGAAAGGTTTAATT
CTGCAGACAGCAGAAAAAGATGAGTTGTGAAAGCTTATCGATAATCAACCTCTGGATTACAAAATTTGTG
AAAGATTGACTGGTATTCTTAACTATGTTGCTCCTTTTACGCTATGTGGATACGCTGCTTTAATGCCTTT
GTATCATGCTATTGCTTCCCGTATGGCTTTCATTTTCTCCTCCTTGTATAAATCCTGGTTGCTGTCTCTT
TATGAGGAGTTGTGGCCCGTTGTCAGGCAACGTGGCGTGGTGTGCACTGTGTTTGCTGACGCAACCCCCA
CTGGTTGGGGCATTGCCACCACCTGTCAGCTCCTTTCCGGGACTTTCGCTTTCCCCCTCCCTATTGCCAC
GGCGGAACTCATCGCCGCCTGCCTTGCCCGCTGCTGGACAGGGGCTCGGCTGTTGGGCACTGACAATTCC
GTGGTGTTGTCGGGGAAATCATCGTCCTTTCCTTGGCTGCTCGCCTGTGTTGCCACCTGGATTCTGCGCG
GGACGTCCTTCTGCTACGTCCCTTCGGCCCTCAATCCAGCGGACCTTCCTTCCCGCGGCCTGCTGCCGGC
TCTGCGGCCTCTTCCGCGTCTTCGCCTTCGCCCTCAGACGAGTCGGATCTCCCTTTGGGCCGCCTCCCCG
CATCGATACCGTCGACCTCGACCCGGGCGGCCGCTTCGAGCAGACATGATAAGATACATTGATGAGTTTG
GACAAACCACAACTAGAATGCAGTGAAAAAAATGCTTTATTTGTGAAATTTGTGATGCTATTGCTTTATT
TGTAACCATTATAAGCTGCAATAAACAAGTTAACAACAACAATTGCATTCATTTTATGTTTCAGGTTCAG
GGGGAGATGTGGGAGGTTTTTTAAAGCAAGTAAAACCTCTACAAATGTGGTAAAATCGATAAGGATCTTC
CTAGAGCATGGCTACGTAGATAAGTAGCATGGCGGGTTAATCATTAACTACAAGGAACCCCTAGTGATGG
AGTTGGCCACTCCCTCTCTGCGCGCTCGCTCGCTCACTGAGGCCGGGCGACCAAAGGTCGCCCGACGCCC
GGGCTTTGCCCGGGCGGCCTCAGTGAGCGAGCGAGCGCGCAGCTGCATTAATGAATCGGCCAACGCGCGG
GGAGAGGCGGTTTGCGTATTGGGCGCTCTTCCGCTTCCTCGCTCACTGACTCGCTGCGCTCGGTCGTTCG
GCTGCGGCGAGCGGTATCAGCTCACTCAAAGGCGGTAATACGGTTATCCACAGAATCAGGGGATAACGCA
GGAAAGAACATGTGAGCAAAAGGCCAGCAAAAGGCCAGGAACCGTAAAAAGGCCGCGTTGCTGGCGTTTT
TCCATAGGCTCCGCCCCCCTGACGAGCATCACAAAAATCGACGCTCAAGTCAGAGGTGGCGAAACCCGAC
AGGACTATAAAGATACCAGGCGTTTCCCCCTGGAAGCTCCCTCGTGCGCTCTCCTGTTCCGACCCTGCCG
CTTACCGGATACCTGTCCGCCTTTCTCCCTTCGGGAAGCGTGGCGCTTTCTCATAGCTCACGCTGTAGGT
ATCTCAGTTCGGTGTAGGTCGTTCGCTCCAAGCTGGGCTGTGTGCACGAACCCCCCGTTCAGCCCGACCG
CTGCGCCTTATCCGGTAACTATCGTCTTGAGTCCAACCCGGTAAGACACGACTTATCGCCACTGGCAGCA
GCCACTGGTAACAGGATTAGCAGAGCGAGGTATGTAGGCGGTGCTACAGAGTTCTTGAAGTGGTGGCCTA
ACTACGGCTACACTAGAAGAACAGTATTTGGTATCTGCGCTCTGCTGAAGCCAGTTACCTTCGGAAAAAG
AGTTGGTAGCTCTTGATCCGGCAAACAAACCACCGCTGGTAGCGGTGGTTTTTTTGTTTGCAAGCAGCAG
ATTACGCGCAGAAAAAAAGGATCTCAAGAAGATCCTTTGATCTTTTCTACGGGGTCTGACGCTCAGTGGA
ACGAAAACTCACGTTAAGGGATTTTGGTCATGAGATTATCAAAAAGGATCTTCACCTAGATCCTTTTAAA
TTAAAAATGAAGTTTTAAATCAATCTAAAGTATATATGAGTAAACTTGGTCTGACAGTTACCAATGCTTA
ATCAGTGAGGCACCTATCTCAGCGATCTGTCTATTTCGTTCATCCATAGTTGCCTGACTCCCCGTCGTGT
AGATAACTACGATACGGGAGGGCTTACCATCTGGCCCCAGTGCTGCAATGATACCGCGAGACCCACGCTC
ACCGGCTCCAGATTTATCAGCAATAAACCAGCCAGCCGGAAGGGCCGAGCGCAGAAGTGGTCCTGCAACT
TTATCCGCCTCCATCCAGTCTATTAATTGTTGCCGGGAAGCTAGAGTAAGTAGTTCGCCAGTTAATAGTT
TGCGCAACGTTGTTGCCATTGCTACAGGCATCGTGGTGTCACGCTCGTCGTTTGGTATGGCTTCATTCAG
CTCCGGTTCCCAACGATCAAGGCGAGTTACATGATCCCCCATGTTGTGCAAAAAAGCGGTTAGCTCCTTC
GGTCCTCCGATCGTTGTCAGAAGTAAGTTGGCCGCAGTGTTATCACTCATGGTTATGGCAGCACTGCATA
ATTCTCTTACTGTCATGCCATCCGTAAGATGCTTTTCTGTGACTGGTGAGTACTCAACCAAGTCATTCTG
AGAATAGTGTATGCGGCGACCGAGTTGCTCTTGCCCGGCGTCAATACGGGATAATACCGCGCCACATAGC
AGAACTTTAAAAGTGCTCATCATTGGAAAACGTTCTTCGGGGCGAAAACTCTCAAGGATCTTACCGCTGT
TGAGATCCAGTTCGATGTAACCCACTCGTGCACCCAACTGATCTTCAGCATCTTTTACTTTCACCAGCGT
TTCTGGGTGAGCAAAAACAGGAAGGCAAAATGCCGCAAAAAAGGGAATAAGGGCGACACGGAAATGTTGA
ATACTCATACTCTTCCTTTTTCAATATTATTGAAGCATTTATCAGGGTTATTGTCTCATGAGCGGATACA
TATTTGAATGTATTTAGAAAAATAAACAAATAGGGGTTCCGCGCACATTTCCCCGAAAAGTGCCACCTAA
ATTGTAAGCGTTAATATTTTGTTAAAATTCGCGTTAAATTTTTGTTAAATCAGCTCATTTTTTAACCAAT
AGGCCGAAATCGGCAAAATCCCTTATAAATCAAAAGAATAGACCGAGATAGGGT
[37 nt withheld, positions 5585-5621]
AAAGAACGTGGACTCCAACGTCAAAGG
[49 nt withheld, positions 5649-5697]
T
[91 nt withheld, positions 5699-5789]
G
[120 nt withheld, positions 5791-5910]
Features (pLannotate 1.2.2; 14 found; start..end, strand, type, name):
      9..78      -  CDS            lacZα (fragment): LacZα fragment of β-galactosidase; lacZ fragment
     73..205     -  repeat_region  AAV2 ITR (fragment): inverted terminal repeat of adeno-associated virus serotype 2 inverted
    287..734     +  promoter       hSyn promoter: human synapsin I promoter; confers neuron-specific expression (Kügler et al., 2003)
   1055..1774    +  CDS            cEGFP: cEGFP is a basic (constitutively fluorescent) green fluorescent protein published in 2008, derived from Aequorea victoria.
   2423..3011    +  misc_feature   WPRE: woodchuck hepatitis virus posttranscriptional regulatory element
   3012..3031    +  misc_feature   MCS (fragment): pBluescript multiple cloning site
   3060..3181    -  polyA_signal   SV40 poly(A) signal: SV40 polyadenylation signal
   3204..3272    -  CDS            large T antigen (fragment): large T antigen from SV40 (simian virus 40)
   3343..3476    +  repeat_region  AAV2 ITR: inverted terminal repeat of adeno-associated virus serotype 2 inverted
   3470..3526    -  CDS            lacI (fragment): lac repressor; lacI; The lac repressor binds to the lac operator to inhibit transcription in E. coli. This inhibition can be relieved by adding lactose or isopropyl-β-D-thiogalactopyranoside (IPTG).
   3709..4297    -  rep_origin     ori: high-copy-number ColE1/pMB1/pBR322/pUC origin of replication
   4468..5328    -  CDS            AmpR: β-lactamase; bla; confers resistance to ampicillin, carbenicillin, and related antibiotics
   5329..5433    -  promoter       AmpR promoter: bla
   5486..4       -  rep_origin     f1 ori (across the origin) (sequence partly withheld): f1 bacteriophage origin of replication; arrow indicates direction of (+) strand synthesis
