[The description below was written by a language model from this plasmid's Addgene catalogue record and pLannotate feature annotations shown in this document.]
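Description:
pAAV9-hSyn-iCyt_F_SnFR_ER is an AAV transfer plasmid built on the pAAV9-hSyn backbone for neuron-directed expression of a genetically encoded fluorescent drug biosensor. It is propagated in E. coli under ampicillin selection (AmpR with its bla promoter). The feature table shows a ColE1/pUC-type origin plus an f1 phage origin, although the catalogue lists the plasmid as low copy and specifies a recombination-deficient strain, as is common for ITR-containing plasmids. The small lacZα, lacI, SV40 large T antigen and pBluescript MCS fragments are backbone remnants with no evident function.

The expression cassette lies between two AAV2 inverted terminal repeats, which direct replication and packaging of the intervening DNA into AAV particles when rep/cap and helper functions are supplied in trans. One of the ITRs is annotated only as a fragment. Within the cassette, the human synapsin I promoter confers neuron-specific transcription of the synthetic insert of about 1.65 kb, cloned between EcoRI and HindIII sites. Downstream, a WPRE enhances transcript stability and expression, followed by an SV40 polyadenylation signal.

The only part of the insert recognised by annotation is a GFP-derived coding segment, presumably the fluorescent reporter module of the sensor; the flanking ligand-binding portions are not annotated. The construct belongs to the iDrugSnFR family of sensors for nicotinic agonists, developed in work on smoking-cessation ligands. The name suggests a sensor for a cytisine-related compound, with the "_ER" suffix pointing to endoplasmic reticulum targeting, but the record does not state either explicitly. Its stated use is optical measurement of subcellular pharmacokinetics, that is, imaging drug entry into cellular compartments. The sequenced record of 5,910 nt is shorter than the sum of the listed backbone and insert sizes, a discrepancy the record does not explain.
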