Addgene plasmid #177754: pAAV9-hSyn-iCyt_F_SnFR_ER
Purpose: Develop a family of genetically encoded fluorescent biosensors for nicotinic agonists, termed iDrugSnFRs, thus enabling optical subcellular pharmacokinetics for nicotinic agonists
Depositing lab: Henry Lester. Depositing organization: California Institute of Technology. Publication: Fluorescence activation mechanism and imaging of drug permeation with new sensors for smoking-cessation ligands. Nichols AL, Blumenfeld Z, Fan C, Luebbert L, Blom AE, Cohen BN, Marvin JS, Borden PM, Kim CH, Muthusamy AK, Shivange AV, Knox HJ, Campello HR, Wang JH, Dougherty DA, Looger LL, Gallagher T, Rees DC, Lester HA. eLife. 2022 Jan 4;11. pii: 74648. doi: 10.7554/eLife.74648. PubMed 34982029.
Backbone
  Vector backbone: pAAV9-hSyn
  Backbone manufacturer: Penn Vector Core
  Backbone size w/o insert (bp): 5005
  Vector type: AAV
Growth in bacteria
  Bacterial resistance: Ampicillin, 100 μg/mL
  Growth temperature: 30°C
  Growth strain: NEB Stable
  Copy number: Low Copy
Gene/Insert
  Gene/Insert name: pAAV9-hSyn-iCyt_F_SnFR_ER
  Species: Synthetic
  Insert size (bp): 1650
  Promoter: hSyn
  Cloning method: Restriction Enzyme; 5′ cloning site EcoRI (not destroyed); 3′ cloning site HindIII (not destroyed)
  Sequencing primers: 5′ Custom hSyn For seq; 3′ WPRE Reverse
Terms and licenses: Academic/Nonprofit Terms; Industry Terms: Not Available to Industry
Depositor comments: Read the preprint at bioRxiv: https://www.biorxiv.org/content/10.1101/2021.10.04.463082v3.
How to cite: pAAV9-hSyn-iCyt_F_SnFR_ER was a gift from Henry Lester (Addgene plasmid # 177754 ; http://n2t.net/addgene:177754 ; RRID:Addgene_177754)
